>Addgene plasmid #23466 | pDONR223-PIK3CA | addgene full sequence | sequence record 496541 | Addgene NGS Result
CTTTCCTGCGTTATCCCCTGATTCTGTGGATAACCGTATTACCGCCTTTGAGTGAGCTGATACCGCTCGC
CGCAGCCGAACGACCGAGCGCAGCGAGTCAGTGAGCGAGGAAGCGGAAGAGCGCCCAATACGCAAACCGC
CTCTCCCCGCGCGTTGGCCGATTCATTAATGCAGCTGGCACGACAGGTTTCCCGACTGGAAAGCGGGCAG
TGAGCGCAACGCAATTAATACGCGTACCGCTAGCCAGGAAGAGTTTGTAGAAACGCAAAAAGGCCATCCG
TCAGGATGGCCTTCTGCTTAGTTTGATGCCTGGCAGTTTATGGCGGGCGTCCTGCCCGCCACCCTCCGGG
CCGTTGCTTCACAACGTTCAAATCCGCTCCCGGCGGATTTGTCCTACTCAGGAGAGCGTTCACCGACAAA
CAACAGATAAAACGAAAGGCCCAGTCTTCCGACTGAGCCTTTCGTTTTATTTGATGCCTGGCAGTTCCCT
ACTCTCGCGTTAACGCTAGCATGGATGTTTTCCCAGTCACGACGTTGTAAAACGACGGCCAGTCTTAAGC
TCGGGCCCCAAATAATGATTTTATTTTGACTGATAGTGACCTGTTCGTTGCAACAAATTGATGAGCAATG
CTTTTTTATAATGCCAACTTTGTACAAAAAAGTTGGCACCATGCCTCCACGACCATCATCAGGTGAACTG
TGGGGCATCCACTTGATGCCCCCAAGAATCCTAGTAGAATGTTTACTACCAAATGGAATGATAGTGACTT
TAGAATGCCTCCGTGAGGCTACATTAATAACCATAAAGCATGAACTATTTAAAGAAGCAAGAAAATACCC
CCTCCATCAACTTCTTCAAGATGAATCTTCTTACATTTTCGTAAGTGTTACTCAAGAAGCAGAAAGGGAA
GAATTTTTTGATGAAACAAGACGACTTTGTGACCTTCGGCTTTTTCAACCCTTTTTAAAAGTAATTGAAC
CAGTAGGCAACCGTGAAGAAAAGATCCTCAATCGAGAAATTGGTTTTGCTATCGGCATGCCAGTGTGTGA
ATTTGATATGGTTAAAGATCCAGAAGTACAGGACTTCCGAAGAAATATTCTGAACGTTTGTAAAGAAGCT
GTGGATCTTAGGGACCTCAATTCACCTCATAGTAGAGCAATGTATGTCTATCCTCCAAATGTAGAATCTT
CACCAGAATTGCCAAAGCACATATATAATAAATTAGATAAAGGGCAAATAATAGTGGTGATCTGGGTAAT
AGTTTCTCCAAATAATGACAAGCAGAAGTATACTCTGAAAATCAACCATGACTGTGTACCAGAACAAGTA
ATTGCTGAAGCAATCAGGAAAAAAACTCGAAGTATGTTGCTATCCTCTGAACAACTAAAACTCTGTGTTT
TAGAATATCAGGGCAAGTATATTTTAAAAGTGTGTGGATGTGATGAATACTTCCTAGAAAAATATCCTCT
GAGTCAGTATAAGTATATAAGAAGCTGTATAATGCTTGGGAGGATGCCCAATTTGATGTTGATGGCTAAA
GAAAGCCTTTATTCTCAACTGCCAATGGACTGTTTTACAATGCCATCTTATTCCAGACGCATTTCCACAG
CTACACCATATATGAATGGAGAAACATCTACAAAATCCCTTTGGGTTATAAATAGTGCACTCAGAATAAA
AATTCTTTGTGCAACCTACGTGAATGTAAATATTCGAGACATTGATAAGATCTATGTTCGAACAGGTATC
TACCATGGAGGAGAACCCTTATGTGACAATGTGAACACTCAAAGAGTACCTTGTTCCAATCCCAGGTGGA
ATGAATGGCTGAATTATGATATATACATTCCTGATCTTCCTCGTGCTGCTCGACTTTGCCTTTCCATTTG
CTCTGTTAAAGGCCGAAAGGGTGCTAAAGAGGAACACTGTCCATTGGCATGGGGAAATATAAACTTGTTT
GATTACACAGACACTCTAGTATCTGGAAAAATGGCTTTGAATCTTTGGCCAGTACCTCATGGATTAGAAG
ATTTGCTGAACCCTATTGGTGTTACTGGATCAAATCCAAATAAAGAAACTCCATGCTTAGAGTTGGAGTT
TGACTGGTTCAGCAGTGTGGTAAAGTTCCCAGATATGTCAGTGATTGAAGAGCATGCCAATTGGTCTGTA
TCCCGAGAAGCAGGATTTAGCTATTCCCACGCAGGACTGAGTAACAGACTAGCTAGAGACAATGAATTAA
GGGAAAATGACAAAGAACAGCTCAAAGCAATTTCTACACGAGATCCTCTCTCTGAAATCACTGAGCAGGA
GAAAGATTTTCTATGGAGTCACAGACACTATTGTGTAACTATCCCCGAAATTCTACCCAAATTGCTTCTG
TCTGTTAAATGGAATTCTAGAGATGAAGTAGCCCAGATGTATTGCTTGGTAAAAGATTGGCCTCCAATCA
AACCTGAACAGGCTATGGAACTTCTGGACTGTAATTACCCAGATCCTATGGTTCGAGGTTTTGCTGTTCG
GTGCTTGGAAAAATATTTAACAGATGACAAACTTTCTCAGTATTTAATTCAGCTAGTACAGGTCCTAAAA
TATGAACAATATTTGGATAACTTGCTTGTGAGATTTTTACTGAAGAAAGCATTGACTAATCAAAGGATTG
GGCACTTTTTCTTTTGGCATTTAAAATCTGAGATGCACAATAAAACAGTTAGCCAGAGGTTTGGCCTGCT
TTTGGAGTCCTATTGTCGTGCATGTGGGATGTATTTGAAGCACCTGAATAGGCAAGTCGAGGCAATGGAA
AAGCTCATTAACTTAACTGACATTCTCAAACAGGAGAAGAAGGATGAAACACAAAAGGTACAGATGAAGT
TTTTAGTTGAGCAAATGAGGCGACCAGATTTCATGGATGCTCTACAGGGCTTTCTGTCTCCTCTAAACCC
TGCTCATCAACTAGGAAACCTCAGGCTTGAAGAGTGTCGAATTATGTCCTCTGCAAAAAGGCCACTGTGG
TTGAATTGGGAGAACCCAGACATCATGTCAGAGTTACTGTTTCAGAACAATGAGATCATCTTTAAAAATG
GGGATGATTTACGGCAAGATATGCTAACACTTCAAATTATTCGTATTATGGAAAATATCTGGCAAAATCA
AGGTCTTGATCTTCGAATGTTACCTTATGGTTGTCTGTCAATCGGTGACTGTGTGGGACTTATTGAGGTG
GTGCGAAATTCTCACACTATTATGCAAATTCAGTGCAAAGGCGGCTTGAAAGGTGCACTGCAGTTCAACA
GCCACACACTACATCAGTGGCTCAAAGACAAGAACAAAGGAGAAATATATGATGCAGCCATTGACCTGTT
TACACGTTCATGTGCTGGATACTGTGTAGCTACCTTCATTTTGGGAATTGGAGATCGTCACAATAGTAAC
ATCATGGTGAAAGACGATGGACAACTGTTTCATATAGATTTTGGACACTTTTTGGATCACAAGAAGAAAA
AATTTGGTTATAAACGAGAACGTGTGCCATTTGTTTTGACACAGGATTTCTTAATAGTGATTAGTAAAGG
AGCCCAAGAATGCACAAAGACAAGAGAATTTGAGAGGTTTCAGGAGATGTGTTACAAGGCTTATCTAGCT
ATTCGACAGCATGCCAATCTCTTCATAAATCTTTTCTCAATGATGCTTGGCTCTGGAATGCCAGAACTAC
AATCTTTTGATGACATTGCATACATTCGAAAGACCCTAGCCTTAGATAAAACTGAGCAAGAGGTTTTGGA
GTATTTCATGAAACAAATGAATGATGCACATCATGGTGGCTGGACAACAAAAATGGATTGGATCTTCCAC
ACAATTAAACAGCATGCATTGAACTTGCCAACTTTCTTGTACAAAGTTGGCATTATAAGAAAGCATTGCT
TATCAATTTGTTGCAACGAACAGGTCACTATCAGTCAAAATAAAATCATTATTTGCCATCCAGCTGATAT
CCCCTATAGTGAGTCGTATTACATGGTCATAGCTGTTTCCTGGCAGCTCTGGCCCGTGTCTCAAAATCTC
TGATGTTACATTGCACAAGATAAAAATATATCATCATGCCTCCTCTAGACCAGCCAGGACAGAAATGCCT
CGACTTCGCTGCTACCCAAGGTTGCCGGGTGACGCACACCGTGGAAACGGATGAAGGCACGAACCCAGTG
GACATAAGCCTGTTCGGTTCGTAAGCTGTAATGCAAGTAGCGTATGCGCTCACGCAACTGGTCCAGAACC
TTGACCGAACGCAGCGGTGGTAACGGCGCAGTGGCGGTTTTCATGGCTTGTTATGACTGTTTTTTTGGGG
TACAGTCTATGCCTCGGGCATCCAAGCAGCAAGCGCGTTACGCCGTGGGTCGATGTTTGATGTTATGGAG
CAGCAACGATGTTACGCAGCAGGGCAGTCGCCCTAAAACAAAGTTAAACATTATGAGGGAAGCGGTGATC
GCCGAAGTATCGACTCAACTATCAGAGGTAGTTGGCGTCATCGAGCGCCATCTCGAACCGACGTTGCTGG
CCGTACATTTGTACGGCTCCGCAGTGGATGGCGGCCTGAAGCCACACAGTGATATTGATTTGCTGGTTAC
GGTGACCGTAAGGCTTGATGAAACAACGCGGCGAGCTTTGATCAACGACCTTTTGGAAACTTCGGCTTCC
CCTGGAGAGAGCGAGATTCTCCGCGCTGTAGAAGTCACCATTGTTGTGCACGACGACATCATTCCGTGGC
GTTATCCAGCTAAGCGCGAACTGCAATTTGGAGAATGGCAGCGCAATGACATTCTTGCAGGTATCTTCGA
GCCAGCCACGATCGACATTGATCTGGCTATCTTGCTGACAAAAGCAAGAGAACATAGCGTTGCCTTGGTA
GGTCCAGCGGCGGAGGAACTCTTTGATCCGGTTCCTGAACAGGATCTATTTGAGGCGCTAAATGAAACCT
TAACGCTATGGAACTCGCCGCCCGACTGGGCTGGCGATGAGCGAAATGTAGTGCTTACGTTGTCCCGCAT
TTGGTACAGCGCAGTAACCGGCAAAATCGCGCCGAAGGATGTCGCTGCCGACTGGGCAATGGAGCGCCTG
CCGGCCCAGTATCAGCCCGTCATACTTGAAGCTAGACAGGCTTATCTTGGACAAGAAGAAGATCGCTTGG
CCTCGCGCGCAGATCAGTTGGAAGAATTTGTCCACTACGTGAAAGGCGAGATCACCAAGGTAGTCGGCAA
ATAACCCTCGAGCCACCCATGACCAAAATCCCTTAACGTGAGTTACGCGTCGTTCCACTGAGCGTCAGAC
CCCGTAGAAAAGATCAAAGGATCTTCTTGAGATCCTTTTTTTCTGCGCGTAATCTGCTGCTTGCAAACAA
AAAAACCACCGCTACCAGCGGTGGTTTGTTTGCCGGATCAAGAGCTACCAACTCTTTTTCCGAAGGTAAC
TGGCTTCAGCAGAGCGCAGATACCAAATACTGTTCTTCTAGTGTAGCCGTAGTTAGGCCACCACTTCAAG
AACTCTGTAGCACCGCCTACATACCTCGCTCTGCTAATCCTGTTACCAGTGGCTGCTGCCAGTGGCGATA
AGTCGTGTCTTACCGGGTTGGACTCAAGACGATAGTTACCGGATAAGGCGCAGCGGTCGGGCTGAACGGG
GGGTTCGTGCACACAGCCCAGCTTGGAGCGAACGACCTACACCGAACTGAGATACCTACAGCGTGAGCTA
TGAGAAAGCGCCACGCTTCCCGAAGGGAGAAAGGCGGACAGGTATCCGGTAAGCGGCAGGGTCGGAACAG
GAGAGCGCACGAGGGAGCTTCCAGGGGGAAACGCCTGGTATCTTTATAGTCCTGTCGGGTTTCGCCACCT
CTGACTTGAGCGTCGATTTTTGTGATGCTCGTCAGGGGGGCGGAGCCTATGGAAAAACGCCAGCAACGCG
GCCTTTTTACGGTTCCTGGCCTTTTGCTGGCCTTTTGCTCACATGTT
Features (pLannotate 1.2.2; 12 found; start..end, strand, type, name):
    121..213     +  CDS            lacI (fragment): lac repressor; lacI; The lac repressor binds to the lac operator to inhibit transcription in E. coli. This inhibition can be relieved by adding lactose or isopropyl-β-D-thiogalactopyranoside (IPTG).
    268..295     -  terminator     rrnB T2 terminator: transcription terminator T2 from the E. coli rrnB gene
    427..470     +  terminator     rrnB T1 terminator: Escherichia coli rrnB; transcription terminator T1 from the E. coli rrnB gene
    517..553     -  CDS            lacZα (fragment): LacZα fragment of β-galactosidase; lacZ fragment
    570..665     +  protein_bind   attL3: mutant version of attL; recombination site for the Gateway® LR reaction LR Clonase™
    671..3874    +  CDS            PIK3CA: PK3CA_HUMAN - Experimental evidence at protein level: Swiss-Prot protein existence level 1. Phosphoinositide-3-kinase (PI3K) phosphorylates phosphatidylinositol (PI) and its phosphorylated derivatives at position 3 of the inositol ring to produce 3-phosphoinositides (PubMed:15135396, PubMed:23936502, PubMed:28676499). Uses ATP and PtdIns(4,5)P2 (phosphatidylinositol 4,5-bisphosphate) to generate phosphatidylinositol 3,4,5-trisphosphate (PIP3) (PubMed:15135396, PubMed:28676499). PIP3 plays a key role by recruiting PH domain- containing proteins to the membrane, including AKT1 and PDPK1, activat
   3879..3974    -  protein_bind   attL3: mutant version of attL; recombination site for the Gateway® LR reaction LR Clonase™
   3993..4011    -  promoter       T7 promoter: promoter for bacteriophage T7 RNA polymerase
   4201..4224    +  promoter       Pc promoter (fragment): intI1 (promoter lies within the coding sequence); class 1 integron promoter
   4400..4456    +  CDS            GmR (fragment): gentamycin acetyltransferase; aacC1; confers resistance to gentamycin
   4463..5254    +  CDS            SmR: aminoglycoside adenylyltransferase (Murphy, 1985); aadA; confers resistance to spectinomycin and streptomycin
   5347..5935    +  rep_origin     ori: high-copy-number ColE1/pMB1/pBR322/pUC origin of replication
