[The description below was written by a language model from this plasmid's Addgene catalogue record and pLannotate feature annotations shown in this document.]
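Description:
pDONR223-PIK3CA is a Gateway entry clone built in the Invitrogen pDONR223 donor backbone, carrying the human PIK3CA open reading frame, which encodes the p110-alpha catalytic subunit of phosphoinositide-3-kinase. The catalogue lists an A1035V substitution in the insert. The plasmid is maintained in E. coli at high copy from a ColE1/pUC-type origin and is selected with spectinomycin through the aadA (SmR) aminoglycoside adenylyltransferase gene. A class 1 integron Pc promoter fragment and a remnant of a gentamicin resistance gene lie just upstream of it. The sequenced record is about 6.0 kb. This is smaller than the sum of the listed empty backbone and the roughly 3.2 kb insert, as expected because the donor vector's original cassette is replaced during the cloning reaction.

The PIK3CA coding sequence is flanked on both sides by attL-type recombination sites (the annotation tool labels both as attL3), which allow transfer of the ORF into a destination vector by an LR Clonase reaction. rrnB T1 and T2 terminators sit upstream of the cassette to insulate it from read-through transcription, and a T7 promoter lies downstream, pointing back toward the insert. Short lacI and lacZα fragments are backbone remnants. No eukaryotic promoter is annotated, and the ORF deliberately lacks a stop codon so that a C-terminal epitope tag and stop codon can be supplied by the destination vector. The depositors therefore state that it should not be transfected directly. It serves as a source clone for shuttling PIK3CA into expression vectors such as their companion lentiviral destination vectors for mammalian cells. The clone is associated with a study of kinase ORFs that drive resistance to RAF inhibition.
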