Addgene plasmid #23466: pDONR223-PIK3CA
Depositing lab: William Hahn & David Root. Depositing organization: Dana-Farber Cancer Institute. Publication: COT drives resistance to RAF inhibition through MAP kinase pathway reactivation. Johannessen CM, Boehm JS, Kim SY, Thomas SR, Wardwell L, Johnson LA, Emery CM, Stransky N, Cogdill AP, Barretina J, Caponigro G, Hieronymus H, Murray RR, Salehi-Ashtiani K, Hill DE, Vidal M, Zhao JJ, Yang X, Alkan O, Kim S, Harris JL, Wilson CJ, Myer VE, Finan PM, Root DE, Roberts TM, Golub T, Flaherty KT, Dummer R, Weber BL, Sellers WR, Schlegel R, Wargo JA, Hahn WC, Garraway LA. Nature. 2010 Dec 16;468(7326):968-72. doi: 10.1038/nature09627 PubMed 21107320.
Backbone
  Vector backbone: pDONR223
  Backbone manufacturer: Invitrogen
  Backbone size w/o insert (bp): 5005
  Vector type: Gateway Donor vector
Growth in bacteria
  Bacterial resistance: Spectinomycin, 50 μg/mL
  Growth temperature: 37°C
  Growth strain: DH5alpha
  Copy number: High Copy
Gene/Insert
  Gene/Insert name: PIK3CA (alt name: phosphoinositide-3-kinase, catalytic, alpha polypeptide)
  Species: H. sapiens (human)
  Insert size (bp): 3207
  Mutation: A1035V
  Entrez Gene: PIK3CA (a.k.a. CCM4, CLAPO, CLOVE, CWS5, HMH, MCAP, MCM, MCMTC, PI3K, PI3K-alpha, p110-alpha)
  Cloning method: Gateway Cloning
  Sequencing primers: 5′ M13pUC-fwd; 3′ M13rev
Terms and licenses: Academic/Nonprofit Terms; Industry Terms: Not Available to Industry
Depositor comments: The ORF has no Stop codon. This design enables easy recombination into a destination vector to add an epitope tag of choice and Stop codon to the ORF. Do NOT use this plasmid directly for transfections. A set of 4 custom lentiviral vectors is available ( pLX301 (http://www.addgene.org/25895/) , pLX302 (http://www.addgene.org/25896/) , pLX303 (http://www.addgene.org/25897/) , pLX304 (http://www.addgene.org/25890/) ) to be used to express these ORFs in mammalian cells. These plasmids are not included in the kit and must be ordered separately.
How to cite: pDONR223-PIK3CA was a gift from William Hahn & David Root (Addgene plasmid # 23466 ; http://n2t.net/addgene:23466 ; RRID:Addgene_23466)
