>Addgene plasmid #23466 | pDONR223-PIK3CA | addgene partial sequence | sequence record 36765 | M13rev
AATAATGATTTTATTTTGACTGATAGTGACCTGTTCGTTGCAACAAATTGATAAGCAATGCTTTCTTATA
ATGCCAACTTTGTACAAGAAAGTTGGCAAGTTCAATGCATGCTGTTTAATTGTGTGGAAGATCCAATCCA
TTTTTGTTGTCCAGCCACCATGATGTGCATCATTCATTTGTTTCATGAAATACTCCAAAACCTCTTGCTC
AGTTTTATCTAAGGCTAGGGTCTTTCGAATGTATGCAATGTCATCAAAAGATTGTAGTTCTGGCATTCCA
GAGCCAAGCATCATTGAGAAAAGATTTATGAAGAGATTGGCATGCTGTCGAATAGCTAGATAAGCCTTGT
AACACATCTCCTGAAACCTCTCAAATTCTCTTGTCTTTGTGCATTCTTGGGCTCCTTTACTAATCACTAT
TAAGAAATCCTGTGTCAAAACAAATGGCACACGTTCTCGTTTATAACCAAATTTTTTCTTCTTGTGATCC
AAAAAGTGTCCAAAATCTATATGAAACAGTTGTCCATCGTCTTTCACCATGATGTTACTATTGTGACGAT
CTCCAATTCCCAAAATGAAGGTAGCTACACAGTATCCAGCACATGAACGTGTAAACAGGTCAATGGCTGC
ATCATATATTTCTCCTTTGTTCTTG
