>Addgene plasmid #23466 | pDONR223-PIK3CA | analyzer sequence | sequence record 11120
ACTGCTTTATTTTGACTGATAGTGACCTGTTCGTTGCAACAAATTGATGAGCAATGCTTTTTTATAATGC
CAACTTTGTACAAAAAAGTTGGCACCATGCCTCCACGACCATCATCAGGTGAACTGTGGGGCATCCACTT
GATGCCCCCAAGAATCCTAGTAGAATGTTTACTACCAAATGGAATGATAGTGACTTTAGAATGCCTCCGT
GAGGCTACATTAATAACCATAAAGCATGAACTATTTAAAGAAGCAAGAAAATACCCCCTCCATCAACTTC
TTCAAGATGAATCTTCTTACATTTTCGTAAGTGTTACTCAAGAAGCAGAAAGGGAAGAATTTTTTGATGA
AACAAGACGACTTTGTGACCTTCGGCTTTTTCAACCCTTTTTAAAAGTAATTGAACCAGTAGGCAACCGT
GAAGAAAAGATCCTCAATCGAGAAATTGGTTTTGCTATCGGCATGCCAGTGTGTGAATTTGATATGGTTA
AAGATCCAGAAGTACAGGACTTCCGAAGAAATATTCTGAACGTTTGTAAAGAAGCTGTGGATCTTAGGGA
CCTCAATTCACCTCATAGTAGAGCAATGTATGTCTATCCTCCAAATGTAGAATCTTCACCAGAATTGCCA
AAGCACATATATAATAAATTAGATAAAGGGCAAATAATAGTGGTGATCTGGGTAATAGTTTCTCCAAATA
ATGACAAGCAGAAGTATACTCTGAAAATCAACCATGACTGTGTACCAGAACAAGTAATTGCTGAAGCAAT
CAGAAAAAACTCGAAGTATGTTGCTATCCT
