>Addgene plasmid #23466 | pDONR223-PIK3CA Sequencing Result | analyzer sequence | sequence record 29345
CCAATAATGATTTTATTTTGACTGATAGTGACCTGTTCGTTGCAACAAATTGATGAGCAATGCTTTTTTA
TAATGCCAACTTTGTACAAAAAAGTTGGCACCATGCCTCCACGACCATCATCAGGTGAACTGTGGGGCAT
CCACTTGATGCCCCCAAGAATCCTAGTAGAATGTTTACTACCAAATGGAATGATAGTGACTTTAGAATGC
CTCCGTGAGGCTACATTAATAACCATAAAGCATGAACTATTTAAAGAAGCAAGAAAATACCCCCTCCATC
AACTTCTTCAAGATGAATCTTCTTACATTTTCGTAAGTGTTACTCAAGAAGCAGAAAGGGAAGAATTTTT
TGATGAAACAAGACGACTTTGTGACCTTCGGCTTTTTCAACCCTTTTTAAAAGTAATTGAACCAGTAGGC
AACCGTGAAGAAAAGATCCTCAATCGAGAAATTGGTTTTGCTATCGGCATGCCAGTGTGTGAATTTGATA
TGGTTAAAGATCCAGAAGTACAGGACTTCCGAAGAAATATTCTGAACGTTTGTAAAGAAGCTGTGGATCT
TAGGGACCTCAATTCACCTCATAGTAGAGCAATGTATGTCTATCCTCCAAATGTAGAATCT
