>Addgene plasmid #23466 | pDONR223-PIK3CA | analyzer sequence | sequence record 36766
GGGGGGGATTCAGCCTGGATGGCAATAATGATTTTATTTTGACTGATAGTGACCTGTTCGTTGCAACAAA
TTGATAAGCAATGCTTTCTTATAATGCCAACTTTGTACAAGAAAGTTGGCAAGTTCAATGCATGCTGTTT
AATTGTGTGGAAGATCCAATCCATTTTTGTTGTCCAGCCACCATGATGTGCATCATTCATTTGTTTCATG
AAATACTCCAAAACCTCTTGCTCAGTTTTATCTAAGGCTAGGGTCTTTCGAATGTATGCAATGTCATCAA
AAGATTGTAGTTCTGGCATTCCAGAGCCAAGCATCATTGAGAAAAGATTTATGAAGAGATTGGCATGCTG
TCGAATAGCTAGATAAGCCTTGTAACACATCTCCTGAAACCTCTCAAATTCTCTTGTCTTTGTGCATTCT
TGGGCTCCTTTACTAATCACTATTAAGAAATCCTGTGTCAAAACAAATGGCACACGTTCTCGTTTATAAC
CAAATTTTTTCTTCTTGTGATCCAAAAAGTGTCCAAAATCTATATGAAACAGTTGTCCATCGTCTTTCAC
CATGATGTTACTATTGTGACGATCTCCAATTCCCAAAATGAAGGTAGCTACACAGTATCCAGCACATGAA
CGTGTAAACAGGTCAATGGCTGCATCATATATTTCTCCTTTGTTCTTGTCTTTGAGCCACTGATGTAGTG
TGTGGCTGTTGAACTGCAGTGCACCTTTCAAGCCGCCTTTGCACTGAATTTGCATAATAGTGTGAGAATT
TCGCACCCACCTCATAAGTCCCACACAGTCACCGATTGACAGACAACCATAAGGTAACATTCGAAGATCA
